>Addgene plasmid #143534 | TFORF1667 | addgene full sequence | sequence record 400411 | Addgene NGS Result
TTAATGTAGTCTTATGCAATACTCTTGTAGTCTTGCAACATGGTAACGATGAGTTAGCAACATGCCTTAC
AAGGAGAGAAAAAGCACCGTGCATGCCGATTGGTGGAAGTAAGGTGGTACGATCGTGCCTTATTAGGAAG
GCAACAGACGGGTCTGACATGGATTGGACGAACCACTGAATTGCCGCATTGCAGAGATATTGTATTTAAG
TGCCTAGCTCGATACATAAACGGGTCTCTCTGGTTAGACCAGATCTGAGCCTGGGAGCTCTCTGGCTAAC
TAGGGAACCCACTGCTTAAGCCTCAATAAAGCTTGCCTTGAGTGCTTCAAGTAGTGTGTGCCCGTCTGTT
GTGTGACTCTGGTAACTAGAGATCCCTCAGACCCTTTTAGTCAGTGTGGAAAATCTCTAGCAGTGGCGCC
CGAACAGGGACTTGAAAGCGAAAGGGAAACCAGAGGAGCTCTCTCGACGCAGGACTCGGCTTGCTGAAGC
GCGCACGGCAAGAGGCGAGGGGCGGCGACTGGTGAGTACGCCAAAAATTTTGACTAGCGGAGGCTAGAAG
GAGAGAGATGGGTGCGAGAGCGTCAGTATTAAGCGGGGGAGAATTAGATCGCGATGGGAAAAAATTCGGT
TAAGGCCAGGGGGAAAGAAAAAATATAAATTAAAACATATAGTATGGGCAAGCAGGGAGCTAGAACGATT
CGCAGTTAATCCTGGCCTGTTAGAAACATCAGAAGGCTGTAGACAAATACTGGGACAGCTACAACCATCC
CTTCAGACAGGATCAGAAGAACTTAGATCATTATATAATACAGTAGCAACCCTCTATTGTGTGCATCAAA
GGATAGAGATAAAAGACACCAAGGAAGCTTTAGACAAGATAGAGGAAGAGCAAAACAAAAGTAAGACCAC
CGCACAGCAAGCGGCCGCTGATCTTCAGACCTGGAGGAGGAGATATGAGGGACAATTGGAGAAGTGAATT
ATATAAATATAAAGTAGTAAAAATTGAACCATTAGGAGTAGCACCCACCAAGGCAAAGAGAAGAGTGGTG
CAGAGAGAAAAAAGAGCAGTGGGAATAGGAGCTTTGTTCCTTGGGTTCTTGGGAGCAGCAGGAAGCACTA
TGGGCGCAGCGTCAATGACGCTGACGGTACAGGCCAGACAATTATTGTCTGGTATAGTGCAGCAGCAGAA
CAATTTGCTGAGGGCTATTGAGGCGCAACAGCATCTGTTGCAACTCACAGTCTGGGGCATCAAGCAGCTC
CAGGCAAGAATCCTGGCTGTGGAAAGATACCTAAAGGATCAACAGCTCCTGGGGATTTGGGGTTGCTCTG
GAAAACTCATTTGCACCACTGCTGTGCCTTGGAATGCTAGTTGGAGTAATAAATCTCTGGAACAGATTTG
GAATCACACGACCTGGATGGAGTGGGACAGAGAAATTAACAATTACACAAGCTTAATACACTCCTTAATT
GAAGAATCGCAAAACCAGCAAGAAAAGAATGAACAAGAATTATTGGAATTAGATAAATGGGCAAGTTTGT
GGAATTGGTTTAACATAACAAATTGGCTGTGGTATATAAAATTATTCATAATGATAGTAGGAGGCTTGGT
AGGTTTAAGAATAGTTTTTGCTGTACTTTCTATAGTGAATAGAGTTAGGCAGGGATATTCACCATTATCG
TTTCAGACCCACCTCCCAACCCCGAGGGGACCCATGCATTGCATCTCAATTAGTCAGCAACCAGGTGTGG
AAAGTCCCCAGGCTCCCCAGCAGGCAGAAGTATGCAAAGCATGCGTCTCAATTAGTCAGCAACCATAGTC
CCGCCCCTAACTCCGCCCATCCCGCCCCTAACTCCGCCCAGTTCCGCCCATTCTCCGCCCCATGGCTGAC
TAATTTTTTTTATTTATGCAGAGGCCGAGGCCGCCTCGGCCTCTGAGCTATTCCAGAAGTAGTGAGGAGG
CTTTTTTGGAGGCCTAGGCTTTTGCAAAAAGCTTTCTAGAGGTACCACCGGAGCTTACCATGACCGAGTA
CAAGCCCACGGTGCGCCTCGCCACCCGCGACGACGTCCCCAGGGCCGTACGCACCCTCGCCGCCGCGTTC
GCCGACTACCCCGCCACGCGCCACACCGTCGATCCGGACCGCCACATCGAGCGGGTCACCGAGCTGCAAG
AACTCTTCCTCACGCGCGTCGGGCTCGACATCGGCAAGGTGTGGGTCGCGGACGACGGCGCCGCCGTGGC
GGTCTGGACCACGCCGGAGAGCGTCGAAGCGGGGGCGGTGTTCGCCGAGATCGGCCCGCGCATGGCCGAG
TTGAGCGGTTCCCGGCTGGCCGCGCAGCAACAGATGGAAGGCCTCCTGGCGCCGCACCGGCCCAAGGAGC
CCGCGTGGTTCCTGGCCACCGTCGGCGTCTCGCCCGACCACCAGGGCAAGGGTCTGGGCAGCGCCGTCGT
GCTCCCCGGAGTGGAGGCGGCCGAGCGCGCCGGGGTGCCCGCCTTCCTGGAGACCTCCGCGCCCCGCAAC
CTCCCCTTCTACGAGCGGCTCGGCTTCACCGTCACCGCCGACGTCGAGGTGCCCGAAGGACCGCGCACCT
GGTGCATGACCCGCAAGCCCGGTGCCAGTTAACGAATTCTAGATCTTGAGACAAATGGCAGTATTCATCC
ACAATTTTAAAAGAAAAGGGGGGATTGGGGGGTACAGTGCAGGGGAAAGAATAGTAGACATAATAGCAAC
AGACATACAAACTAAAGAATTACAAAAACAAATTACAAAAATTCAAAATTTTCGGGTTTATTACAGGGAC
AGCAGAGATCCACTTTGGCGCCGGCTCGAGGCCTGCAGGTGCAAAGATGGATAAAGTTTTAAACAGAGAG
GAATCTTTGCAGCTAATGGACCTTCTAGGTCTTGAAAGGAGTGGGAATTGGCTCCGGTGCCCGTCAGTGG
GCAGAGCGCACATCGCCCACAGTCCCCGAGAAGTTGGGGGGAGGGGTCGGCAATTGAACCGGTGCCTAGA
GAAGGTGGCGCGGGGTAAACTGGGAAAGTGATGTCGTGTACTGGCTCCGCCTTTTTCCCGAGGGTGGGGG
AGAACCGTATATAAGTGCAGTAGTCGCCGTGAACGTTCTTTTTCGCAACGGGTTTGCCGCCAGAACACAG
GTAAGTGCCGTGTGTGGTTCCCGCGGGCCTGGCCTCTTTACGGGTTATGGCCCTTGCGTGCCTTGAATTA
CTTCCACCTGGCTGCAGTACGTGATTCTTGATCCCGAGCTTCGGGTTGGAAGTGGGTGGGAGAGTTCGAG
GCCTTGCGCTTAAGGAGCCCCTTCGCCTCGTGCTTGAGTTGAGGCCTGGCCTGGGCGCTGGGGCCGCCGC
GTGCGAATCTGGTGGCACCTTCGCGCCTGTCTCGCTGCTTTCGATAAGTCTCTAGCCATTTAAAATTTTT
GATGACCTGCTGCGACGCTTTTTTTCTGGCAAGATAGTCTTGTAAATGCGGGCCAAGATCTGCACACTGG
TATTTCGGTTTTTGGGGCCGCGGGCGGCGACGGGGCCCGTGCGTCCCAGCGCACATGTTCGGCGAGGCGG
GGCCTGCGAGCGCGGCCACCGAGAATCGGACGGGGGTAGTCTCAAGCTGGCCGGCCTGCTCTGGTGCCTG
GCCTCGCGCCGCCGTGTATCGCCCCGCCCTGGGCGGCAAGGCTGGCCCGGTCGGCACCAGTTGCGTGAGC
GGAAAGATGGCCGCTTCCCGGCCCTGCTGCAGGGAGCTCAAAATGGAGGACGCGGCGCTCGGGAGAGCGG
GCGGGTGAGTCACCCACACAAAGGAAAAGGGCCTTTCCGTCCTCAGCCGTCGCTTCATGTGACTCCACGG
AGTACCGGGCGCCGTCCAGGCACCTCGATTAGTTCTCGAGCTTTTGGAGTACGTCGTCTTTAGGTTGGGG
GGAGGGGTTTTATGCGATGGAGTTTCCCCACACTGAGTGGGTGGAGACTGAAGTTAGGCCAGCTTGGCAC
TTGATGTAATTCTCCTTGGAATTTGCCCTTTTTGAGTTTGGATCTTGGTTCATTCTCAAGCCTCAGACAG
TGGTTCAAAGTTTTTTTCTTCCATTTCAGGTGTCGTGAGGCTAGCACCGCCACCATGGCCCAGTCCACCG
CCACCTCCCCTGATGGGGGCACCACGTTTGAGCACCTCTGGAGCTCTCTGGAACCAGACAGCACCTACTT
CGACCTTCCCCAGTCAAGCCGGGGGAATAATGAGGTGGTGGGCGGAACGGATTCCAGCATGGACGTCTTC
CACCTGGAGGGCATGACTACATCTGTCATGGCCCAGTTCAATCTGCTGAGCAGCACCATGGACCAGATGA
GCAGCCGCGCGGCCTCGGCCAGCCCCTACACCCCAGAGCACGCCGCCAGCGTGCCCACCCACTCGCCCTA
CGCACAACCCAGCTCCACCTTCGACACCATGTCGCCGGCGCCTGTCATCCCCTCCAACACCGACTACCCC
GGACCCCACCACTTTGAGGTCACTTTCCAGCAGTCCAGCACGGCCAAGTCAGCCACCTGGACGTACTCCC
CGCTCTTGAAGAAACTCTACTGCCAGATCGCCAAGACATGCCCCATCCAGATCAAGGTGTCCACCCCGCC
ACCCCCAGGCACCGCCATCCGGGCCATGCCTGTTTACAAGAAAGCGGAGCACGTGACCGACGTCGTGAAA
CGCTGCCCCAACCACGAGCTCGGGAGGGACTTCAACGAAGGACAGTCTGCTCCAGCCAGCCACCTCATCC
GCGTGGAAGGCAATAATCTCTCGCAGTATGTGGATGACCCTGTCACCGGCAGGCAGAGCGTCGTGGTGCC
CTATGAGCCACCACAGGTGGGGACGGAATTCACCACCATCCTGTACAACTTCATGTGTAACAGCAGCTGT
GTAGGGGGCATGAACCGGCGGCCCATCCTCATCATCATCACCCTGGAGATGCGGGATGGGCAGGTGCTGG
GCCGCCGGTCCTTTGAGGGCCGCATCTGCGCCTGTCCTGGCCGCGACCGAAAAGCTGATGAGGACCACTA
CCGGGAGCAGCAGGCCCTGAACGAGAGCTCCGCCAAGAACGGGGCCGCCAGCAAGCGTGCCTTCAAGCAG
AGCCCCCCTGCCGTCCCCGCCCTTGGTGCCGGTGTGAAGAAGCGGCGGCATGGAGACGAGGACACGTACT
ACCTTCAGGTGCGAGGCCGGGAGAACTTTGAGATCCTGATGAAGCTGAAAGAGAGCCTGGAGCTGATGGA
GTTGGTGCCGCAGCCACTGGTGGACTCCTATCGGCAGCAGCAGCAGCTCCTACAGAGGCCGAGTCACCTA
CAGCCCCCGTCCTACGGGCCGGTCCTCTCGCCCATGAACAAGGTGCACGGGGGCATGAACAAGCTGCCCT
CCGTCAACCAGCTGGTGGGCCAGCCTCCCCCGCACAGTTCGGCAGCTACACCCAACCTGGGGCCCGTGGG
CCCCGGGATGCTCAACAACCATGGCCACGCAGTGCCAGCCAACGGCGAGATGAGCAGCAGCCACAGCGCC
CAGTCCATGGTCTCGGGGTCCCACTGCACTCCGCCACCCCCCTACCACGCCGACCCCAGCCTCGTCAGGA
CCTGGGGGCCCTAGTAATGAACTAGTCCGTAACTTGAAAGTATTTCGATTTCTTGGCTTTATATATCTTG
TGGAAAGGACGAGCTACTCCATTAGTCCGGTGGCCAACGCGTTAAGTCGACAATCAACCTCTGGATTACA
AAATTTGTGAAAGATTGACTGGTATTCTTAACTATGTTGCTCCTTTTACGCTATGTGGATACGCTGCTTT
AATGCCTTTGTATCATGCTATTGCTTCCCGTATGGCTTTCATTTTCTCCTCCTTGTATAAATCCTGGTTG
CTGTCTCTTTATGAGGAGTTGTGGCCCGTTGTCAGGCAACGTGGCGTGGTGTGCACTGTGTTTGCTGACG
CAACCCCCACTGGTTGGGGCATTGCCACCACCTGTCAGCTCCTTTCCGGGACTTTCGCTTTCCCCCTCCC
TATTGCCACGGCGGAACTCATCGCCGCCTGCCTTGCCCGCTGCTGGACAGGGGCTCGGCTGTTGGGCACT
GACAATTCCGTGGTGTTGTCGGGGAAATCATCGTCCTTTCCTTGGCTGCTCGCCTGTGTTGCCACCTGGA
TTCTGCGCGGGACGTCCTTCTGCTACGTCCCTTCGGCCCTCAATCCAGCGGACCTTCCTTCCCGCGGCCT
GCTGCCGGCTCTGCGGCCTCTTCCGCGTCTTCGCCTTCGCCCTCAGACGAGTCGGATCTCCCTTTGGGCC
GCCTCCCCGCGTCGACTTTAAGACCAATGACTTACAAGGCAGCTGTAGATCTTAGCCACTTTTTAAAAGA
AAAGGGGGGACTGGAAGGGCTAATTCACTCCCAACGAAGACAAGATCTGCTTTTTGCTTGTACTGGGTCT
CTCTGGTTAGACCAGATCTGAGCCTGGGAGCTCTCTGGCTAACTAGGGAACCCACTGCTTAAGCCTCAAT
AAAGCTTGCCTTGAGTGCTTCAAGTAGTGTGTGCCCGTCTGTTGTGTGACTCTGGTAACTAGAGATCCCT
CAGACCCTTTTAGTCAGTGTGGAAAATCTCTAGCAGTACGTATAGTAGTTCATGTCATCTTATTATTCAG
TATTTATAACTTGCAAAGAAATGAATATCAGAGAGTGAGAGGAACTTGTTTATTGCAGCTTATAATGGTT
ACAAATAAAGCAATAGCATCACAAATTTCACAAATAAAGCATTTTTTTCACTGCATTCTAGTTGTGGTTT
GTCCAAACTCATCAATGTATCTTATCATGTCTGGCTCTAGCTATCCCGCCCCTAACTCCGCCCATCCCGC
CCCTAACTCCGCCCAGTTCCGCCCATTCTCCGCCCCATGGCTGACTAATTTTTTTTATTTATGCAGAGGC
CGAGGCCGCCTCGGCCTCTGAGCTATTCCAGAAGTAGTGAGGAGGCTTTTTTGGAGGCCTAGGGACGTAC
CCAATTCGCCCTATAGTGAGTCGTATTACGCGCGCTCACTGGCCGTCGTTTTACAACGTCGTGACTGGGA
AAACCCTGGCGTTACCCAACTTAATCGCCTTGCAGCACATCCCCCTTTCGCCAGCTGGCGTAATAGCGAA
GAGGCCCGCACCGATCGCCCTTCCCAACAGTTGCGCAGCCTGAATGGCGAATGGG
[124 nt withheld, positions 7196-7319]
C
[91 nt withheld, positions 7321-7411]
A
[49 nt withheld, positions 7413-7461]
CCTTTGACGTTGGAGTCCACGTTCTTT
[37 nt withheld, positions 7489-7525]
ACCCTATCTCGGTCTATTCTTTTGATTTATAAGGGATTTTGCCGATTTCGGCCTATTGGTTAAAAAATGA
GCTGATTTAACAAAAATTTAACGCGAATTTTAACAAAATATTAACGCTTACAATTTAGGTGGCACTTTTC
GGGGAAATGTGCGCGGAACCCCTATTTGTTTATTTTTCTAAATACATTCAAATATGTATCCGCTCATGAG
ACAATAACCCTGATAAATGCTTCAATAATATTGAAAAAGGAAGAGTATGAGTATTCAACATTTCCGTGTC
GCCCTTATTCCCTTTTTTGCGGCATTTTGCCTTCCTGTTTTTGCTCACCCAGAAACGCTGGTGAAAGTAA
AAGATGCTGAAGATCAGTTGGGTGCACGAGTGGGTTACATCGAACTGGATCTCAACAGCGGTAAGATCCT
TGAGAGTTTTCGCCCCGAAGAACGTTTTCCAATGATGAGCACTTTTAAAGTTCTGCTATGTGGCGCGGTA
TTATCCCGTATTGACGCCGGGCAAGAGCAACTCGGTCGCCGCATACACTATTCTCAGAATGACTTGGTTG
AGTACTCACCAGTCACAGAAAAGCATCTTACGGATGGCATGACAGTAAGAGAATTATGCAGTGCTGCCAT
AACCATGAGTGATAACACTGCGGCCAACTTACTTCTGACAACGATCGGAGGACCGAAGGAGCTAACCGCT
TTTTTGCACAACATGGGGGATCATGTAACTCGCCTTGATCGTTGGGAACCGGAGCTGAATGAAGCCATAC
CAAACGACGAGCGTGACACCACGATGCCTGTAGCAATGGCAACAACGTTGCGCAAACTATTAACTGGCGA
ACTACTTACTCTAGCTTCCCGGCAACAATTAATAGACTGGATGGAGGCGGATAAAGTTGCAGGACCACTT
CTGCGCTCGGCCCTTCCGGCTGGCTGGTTTATTGCTGATAAATCTGGAGCCGGTGAGCGTGGGTCTCGCG
GTATCATTGCAGCACTGGGGCCAGATGGTAAGCCCTCCCGTATCGTAGTTATCTACACGACGGGGAGTCA
GGCAACTATGGATGAACGAAATAGACAGATCGCTGAGATAGGTGCCTCACTGATTAAGCATTGGTAACTG
TCAGACCAAGTTTACTCATATATACTTTAGATTGATTTAAAACTTCATTTTTAATTTAAAAGGATCTAGG
TGAAGATCCTTTTTGATAATCTCATGACCAAAATCCCTTAACGTGAGTTTTCGTTCCACTGAGCGTCAGA
CCCCGTAGAAAAGATCAAAGGATCTTCTTGAGATCCTTTTTTTCTGCGCGTAATCTGCTGCTTGCAAACA
AAAAAACCACCGCTACCAGCGGTGGTTTGTTTGCCGGATCAAGAGCTACCAACTCTTTTTCCGAAGGTAA
CTGGCTTCAGCAGAGCGCAGATACCAAATACTGTTCTTCTAGTGTAGCCGTAGTTAGGCCACCACTTCAA
GAACTCTGTAGCACCGCCTACATACCTCGCTCTGCTAATCCTGTTACCAGTGGCTGCTGCCAGTGGCGAT
AAGTCGTGTCTTACCGGGTTGGACTCAAGACGATAGTTACCGGATAAGGCGCAGCGGTCGGGCTGAACGG
GGGGTTCGTGCACACAGCCCAGCTTGGAGCGAACGACCTACACCGAACTGAGATACCTACAGCGTGAGCT
ATGAGAAAGCGCCACGCTTCCCGAAGGGAGAAAGGCGGACAGGTATCCGGTAAGCGGCAGGGTCGGAACA
GGAGAGCGCACGAGGGAGCTTCCAGGGGGAAACGCCTGGTATCTTTATAGTCCTGTCGGGTTTCGCCACC
TCTGACTTGAGCGTCGATTTTTGTGATGCTCGTCAGGGGGGCGGAGCCTATGGAAAAACGCCAGCAACGC
GGCCTTTTTACGGTTCCTGGCCTTTTGCTGGCCTTTTGCTCACATGTTCTTTCCTGCGTTATCCCCTGAT
TCTGTGGATAACCGTATTACCGCCTTTGAGTGAGCTGATACCGCTCGCCGCAGCCGAACGACCGAGCGCA
GCGAGTCAGTGAGCGAGGAAGCGGAAGAGCGCCCAATACGCAAACCGCCTCTCCCCGCGCGTTGGCCGAT
TCATTAATGCAGCTGGCACGACAGGTTTCCCGACTGGAAAGCGGGCAGTGAGCGCAACGCAATTAATGTG
AGTTAGCTCACTCATTAGGCACCCCAGGCTTTACACTTTATGCTTCCGGCTCGTATGTTGTGTGGAATTG
TGAGCGGATAACAATTTCACACAGGAAACAGCTATGACCATGATTACGCCAAGCGCGCAATTAACCCTCA
CTAAAGGGAACAAAAGCTGGAGCTGCAAGC
Features (pLannotate 1.2.2; 31 found; start..end, strand, type, name):
      5..231     +  promoter       RSV promoter: Rous sarcoma virus enhancer/promoter
    232..412     +  LTR            5' LTR (truncated): truncated 5' long terminal repeat (LTR) from HIV-1
    459..584     +  misc_feature   HIV-1 Ψ: packaging signal of human immunodeficiency virus type 1
    568..931     +  CDS            HIV-1 gag (fragment): gag protein from human immunodeficiency virus 1; gag
   1077..1310    +  misc_feature   RRE: The Rev response element (RRE) of HIV-1 allows for Rev-dependent mRNA export from the nucleus to the cytoplasm.
   1687..1713    +  CDS            Rev (fragment): human immunodeficiency virus 1 (HIV-1) Rev protein; rev; enhances nuclear export of unspliced and incompletely spliced viral mRNAs
   1720..1743    +  promoter       SV40 promoter (fragment): SV40 early promoter
   1744..1815    +  promoter       SV40 promoter (fragment): SV40 enhancer and early promoter
   1839..1974    +  rep_origin     SV40 ori: SV40 origin of replication
   2020..2616    +  CDS            PuroR (fragment): puromycin N-acetyltransferase; pac from Streptomyces; confers resistance to puromycin
   2665..2782    +  misc_feature   cPPT/CTS: central polypurine tract and central termination sequence of HIV-1
   2847..2913    +  CDS            small t antigen (fragment): SV40 (simian virus 40) small t antigen
   2920..4098    +  promoter       EF-1α promoter: strong constitutive promoter for human elongation factor EF-1α
   4115..5596    +  CDS            TP73 (fragment): P73_HUMAN - Also known as P73. Experimental evidence at protein level: Swiss-Prot protein existence level 1. Participates in the apoptotic response to DNA damage. Isoforms containing the transactivation domain are pro-apoptotic, isoforms lacking the domain are anti-apoptotic and block the function of p53 and transactivating p73 isoforms. May be a tumor suppressor protein. From Homo sapiens (Human).
   5627..5680    +  promoter       U6 promoter (fragment): RNA polymerase III promoter for human U6 snRNA
   5722..6310    +  misc_feature   WPRE: woodchuck hepatitis virus posttranscriptional regulatory element
   6361..6380    +  misc_feature   cPPT/CTS (fragment): central polypurine tract and central termination sequence of HIV-1
   6382..6615    +  LTR            3' LTR (ΔU3): self-inactivating 3' long terminal repeat (LTR) from HIV-1
   6693..6814    +  polyA_signal   SV40 poly(A) signal: SV40 polyadenylation signal
   6854..6989    +  rep_origin     SV40 ori: SV40 origin of replication
   7010..7028    -  promoter       T7 promoter: promoter for bacteriophage T7 RNA polymerase
   7036..7191    +  CDS            lacZα (fragment): LacZα fragment of β-galactosidase; lacZ fragment
   7196..7624    +  rep_origin     f1 ori (sequence partly withheld): f1 bacteriophage origin of replication; arrow indicates direction of (+) strand synthesis
   7677..7781    +  promoter       AmpR promoter: bla
   7782..8642    +  CDS            AmpR: β-lactamase; bla; confers resistance to ampicillin, carbenicillin, and related antibiotics
   8813..9401    +  rep_origin     ori: high-copy-number ColE1/pMB1/pBR322/pUC origin of replication
   9584..9676    +  CDS            lacI (fragment): lac repressor; lacI; The lac repressor binds to the lac operator to inhibit transcription in E. coli. This inhibition can be relieved by adding lactose or isopropyl-β-D-thiogalactopyranoside (IPTG).
   9689..9710    +  protein_bind   CAP binding site: CAP binding activates transcription in the presence of cAMP. E. coli catabolite activator protein
   9725..9755    +  promoter       lac promoter: promoter for the E. coli lac operon
   9763..9779    +  protein_bind   lac operator: The lac repressor binds to the lac operator to inhibit transcription in E. coli. This inhibition can be relieved by adding lactose or isopropyl-β-D-thiogalactopyranoside (IPTG). lac repressor encoded by lacI
   9824..9842    +  promoter       T3 promoter: promoter for bacteriophage T3 RNA polymerase
