[The description below was written by a language model from this plasmid's Addgene catalogue record and pLannotate feature annotations shown in this document.]
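Description:
TFORF1667 is a third-generation-style, self-inactivating lentiviral expression plasmid built on the pLX_TRC317 backbone. It carries a human TP73 open reading frame and belongs to a barcoded transcription factor ORF collection. In bacteria it replicates from a high-copy ColE1/pUC-type origin and is selected through the β-lactamase (AmpR) gene. An f1 origin and remnants of a lac/lacZα cloning region, flanked by T7 and T3 promoters, remain from the parental plasmid. The depositor notes that the plasmid can recombine during propagation, as is common for LTR-containing vectors.

The viral genome is transcribed from an RSV promoter fused to a truncated HIV-1 5' LTR. It includes the Ψ packaging signal with a partial gag sequence, the Rev response element for nuclear export of the unspliced RNA, a cPPT/CTS element, and a ΔU3 3' LTR followed by an SV40 polyadenylation signal. Two expression units lie between the LTRs. An SV40 early promoter drives puromycin N-acetyltransferase for selecting transduced mammalian cells, and the human EF-1α promoter drives the TP73 coding sequence. The depositor's comments give a specific RefSeq and Ensembl transcript reference for this ORF, which was made by gene synthesis. A WPRE downstream of the ORF enhances transcript stability and expression.

According to the record, each construct in the collection carries a unique 24-bp barcode, although the feature table does not annotate it. The short U6 promoter fragment annotated between the ORF and the WPRE is probably a partial match rather than a functional Pol III unit. The barcode identifies the overexpressed factor by sequencing, which suits the vector to pooled overexpression screens such as directed differentiation studies.
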