Addgene plasmid #143534: TFORF1667
Purpose: Lentiviral vector for overexpressing transcription factor ORFs with unique 24-bp barcodes. Barcodes facilitate identification of transcription factors in pooled screens.
Depositing lab: Feng Zhang. Depositing organization: Broad Institute. Publication: A transcription factor atlas of directed differentiation. Joung J, Ma S, Tay T, Geiger-Schuller KR, Kirchgatterer PC, Verdine VK, Guo B, Arias-Garcia MA, Allen WE, Singh A, Kuksenko O, Abudayyeh OO, Gootenberg JS, Fu Z, Macrae RK, Buenrostro JD, Regev A, Zhang F. Cell. 2023 Jan 5;186(1):209-229.e26. doi: 10.1016/j.cell.2022.11.026. PubMed 36608654.
Backbone
  Vector backbone: pLX_TRC317
  Backbone manufacturer: Broad Institute Genetic Perturbation Platform
  Backbone size w/o insert (bp): 8264
  Vector type: Mammalian Expression, Lentiviral
  Selectable markers: Puromycin
Growth in bacteria
  Bacterial resistance: Ampicillin, 100 μg/mL
  Growth temperature: 37°C
  Growth strain: NEB Stable
  Copy number: High Copy
Gene/Insert
  Gene/Insert name: TP73
  Species: H. sapiens (human)
  Insert size (bp): 1601
  Entrez Gene: TP73 (a.k.a. CILD47, P73)
  Promoter: EF1a
  Cloning method: Unknown
  Sequencing primers: 5′ GGGTGGAGACTGAAGTTAGGCCAG; 3′ CACATAGCGTAAAAGGAGCAACATAG
Terms and licenses: Academic/Nonprofit Terms; Industry Terms: Not Available to Industry
Depositor comments: NM_001204184,ENST00000354437 . The transcription factor ORF portion of this plasmid was synthesized by Genewiz. Please test multiple small colonies in case of plasmid recombination. To make this collection available in a timely manner, a portion of this collection was not fully sequenced by Addgene. If an Addgene verified full plasmid sequence is not available, please contact us prior to placing an order to request the full sequence.
How to cite: TFORF1667 was a gift from Feng Zhang (Addgene plasmid # 143534 ; http://n2t.net/addgene:143534 ; RRID:Addgene_143534)
