>Addgene plasmid #143534 | TFORF1667 | depositor partial sequence | sequence record 282732 | Insert
ACCGCCACCATGGCCCAGTCCACCGCCACCTCCCCTGATGGGGGCACCACGTTTGAGCACCTCTGGAGCT
CTCTGGAACCAGACAGCACCTACTTCGACCTTCCCCAGTCAAGCCGGGGGAATAATGAGGTGGTGGGCGG
AACGGATTCCAGCATGGACGTCTTCCACCTGGAGGGCATGACTACATCTGTCATGGCCCAGTTCAATCTG
CTGAGCAGCACCATGGACCAGATGAGCAGCCGCGCGGCCTCGGCCAGCCCCTACACCCCAGAGCACGCCG
CCAGCGTGCCCACCCACTCGCCCTACGCACAACCCAGCTCCACCTTCGACACCATGTCGCCGGCGCCTGT
CATCCCCTCCAACACCGACTACCCCGGACCCCACCACTTTGAGGTCACTTTCCAGCAGTCCAGCACGGCC
AAGTCAGCCACCTGGACGTACTCCCCGCTCTTGAAGAAACTCTACTGCCAGATCGCCAAGACATGCCCCA
TCCAGATCAAGGTGTCCACCCCGCCACCCCCAGGCACCGCCATCCGGGCCATGCCTGTTTACAAGAAAGC
GGAGCACGTGACCGACGTCGTGAAACGCTGCCCCAACCACGAGCTCGGGAGGGACTTCAACGAAGGACAG
TCTGCTCCAGCCAGCCACCTCATCCGCGTGGAAGGCAATAATCTCTCGCAGTATGTGGATGACCCTGTCA
CCGGCAGGCAGAGCGTCGTGGTGCCCTATGAGCCACCACAGGTGGGGACGGAATTCACCACCATCCTGTA
CAACTTCATGTGTAACAGCAGCTGTGTAGGGGGCATGAACCGGCGGCCCATCCTCATCATCATCACCCTG
GAGATGCGGGATGGGCAGGTGCTGGGCCGCCGGTCCTTTGAGGGCCGCATCTGCGCCTGTCCTGGCCGCG
ACCGAAAAGCTGATGAGGACCACTACCGGGAGCAGCAGGCCCTGAACGAGAGCTCCGCCAAGAACGGGGC
CGCCAGCAAGCGTGCCTTCAAGCAGAGCCCCCCTGCCGTCCCCGCCCTTGGTGCCGGTGTGAAGAAGCGG
CGGCATGGAGACGAGGACACGTACTACCTTCAGGTGCGAGGCCGGGAGAACTTTGAGATCCTGATGAAGC
TGAAAGAGAGCCTGGAGCTGATGGAGTTGGTGCCGCAGCCACTGGTGGACTCCTATCGGCAGCAGCAGCA
GCTCCTACAGAGGCCGAGTCACCTACAGCCCCCGTCCTACGGGCCGGTCCTCTCGCCCATGAACAAGGTG
CACGGGGGCATGAACAAGCTGCCCTCCGTCAACCAGCTGGTGGGCCAGCCTCCCCCGCACAGTTCGGCAG
CTACACCCAACCTGGGGCCCGTGGGCCCCGGGATGCTCAACAACCATGGCCACGCAGTGCCAGCCAACGG
CGAGATGAGCAGCAGCCACAGCGCCCAGTCCATGGTCTCGGGGTCCCACTGCACTCCGCCACCCCCCTAC
CACGCCGACCCCAGCCTCGTCAGGACCTGGGGGCCCTAGTAATGAACTAGTCCGTAACTTGAAAGTATTT
CGATTTCTTGGCTTTATATATCTTGTGGAAAGGACGAGCTACTCCATTAGTCCGGTGGCCA
