>Addgene plasmid #143534 | TFORF1667 | depositor partial sequence | sequence record 282733 | Barcode
GCTACTCCATTAGTCCGGTGGCCA
